Addgene plasmid #47843: pFAB3881
Purpose: BIOFAB RFP reporter plasmid for measuring promoter 12 + BCD1 efficiency.
Depositing lab: Drew Endy. Depositing organization: Stanford University. Publication: Precise and reliable gene expression via standard transcription and translation initiation elements. Mutalik VK, Guimaraes JC, Cambray G, Lam C, Christoffersen MJ, Mai QA, Tran AB, Paull M, Keasling JD, Arkin AP, Endy D. Nat Methods. 2013 Apr;10(4):354-60. doi: 10.1038/nmeth.2404. Epub 2013 Mar 10. PubMed 23474465.
Backbone
  Vector backbone: pFAB1781
  Backbone size w/o insert (bp): 3000
  Vector type: Bacterial Expression, Synthetic Biology
Growth in bacteria
  Bacterial resistance: Kanamycin, 50 μg/mL
  Growth temperature: 37°C
  Growth strain: BW25113
  Copy number: High Copy
Gene/Insert
  Gene/Insert name: promoter 12 and BCD1 (alt name: P12, apFAB305 and BCD1, apFAB681)
  Species: Synthetic
  Insert size (bp): 124
  Promoter: see insert
  Cloning method: Unknown
  Sequencing primers: 5′ Neo-R; 3′ p15A-R
Terms and licenses: Academic/Nonprofit Terms; Industry Terms: Not Available to Industry
Depositor comments: RFP fluorescence (Arbitrary Units, AU) is used to measure the efficiency of the promoter/BCD combination. Promoter/BCD combinations ranged from a low score of 6.14 to a high score of 634.54. The score for this combination was: 91.35
How to cite: pFAB3881 was a gift from Drew Endy (Addgene plasmid # 47843 ; http://n2t.net/addgene:47843 ; RRID:Addgene_47843)
