[The description below was written by a language model from this plasmid's Addgene catalogue record and pLannotate feature annotations shown in this document.]
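Description:
pFAB3881 is a small (about 3 kb) bacterial expression and synthetic-biology plasmid from the BIOFAB collection, built on the pFAB1781 backbone and designed to report how strongly one defined pairing of transcription and translation initiation elements drives gene expression in E. coli. It is selected with kanamycin through the neo (nptII) aminoglycoside phosphotransferase gene, which lies on the reverse strand, is followed by a lambda t0 terminator, and is preceded by a short remnant of Tn5 transposase sequence carried over from the marker's source. Replication depends on a p15A origin. The annotation describes this origin as medium copy, whereas the catalogue entry lists the plasmid as high copy, and the record does not resolve the difference. A short match to the RSF origin next to it is only a fragment.

The payload is a 124 bp synthetic insert that combines promoter 12 (P12, apFAB305) with the bicistronic design element BCD1 (apFAB681), placed directly upstream of an mRFP1 coding sequence. The annotation software labels part of the promoter region as a trc promoter fragment, which probably reflects sequence similarity in the synthetic promoter rather than a complete trc promoter. Bicistronic designs use a short leader open reading frame that is translationally coupled to the downstream gene, which makes translation initiation less dependent on the sequence of the gene being expressed. Tandem rrnB T1 and T7Te terminators end the reporter transcript and insulate it from the origin.

RFP fluorescence is the readout of promoter/BCD efficiency. This combination scored 91.35 arbitrary units, in a panel that ranged from 6.14 to 634.54, so it sits toward the lower-middle of the series.
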