Features (pLannotate 1.2.2; 9 found; start..end, strand, type, name):
     97..191     -  terminator     lambda t0 terminator: transcription terminator from phage lambda
    225..1016    -  CDS            neo: KKA2_KLEPN - Also known as kan, nptII. Experimental evidence at protein level: Swiss-Prot protein existence level 1. Resistance to kanamycin, neomycin, paromomycin, ribostamycin, butirosin and gentamicin B. From Klebsiella pneumoniae.
   1048..1152    -  CDS            tnpA (fragment): TN5P_ECOLX - Also known as tnp. Experimental evidence at protein level: Swiss-Prot protein existence level 1. Mediates transposition of transposon Tn5 by a 'cut and paste' mechanism. First, the monomeric transposase binds the 19 bp inverted DNA repeats flanking the transposon. Then, dimerization of the DNA- bound transposase creates a synaptic DNA complex. After nicking of the first DNA strand, excision of the transposon proceeds through a series of intermediates. The transposase then mediates the insertion of the transposon at a new site by strand transfer. The activity of the wild- type tran
   1336..1360    +  promoter       trc promoter (fragment): strong E. coli promoter; hybrid between the trp and lac UV5 promoters
   1457..2134    +  CDS            mRFP1: monomeric derivative of DsRed (Campbell et al., 2002)
   2167..2238    +  terminator     rrnB T1 terminator: transcription terminator T1 from the E. coli rrnB gene
   2254..2281    +  terminator     T7Te terminator: phage T7 early transcription terminator
   2315..2370    -  rep_origin     RSF ori (fragment): Plasmids containing the RSF 1030 origin of replication can be propagated in E. coli cells that contain additional plasmids with compatible origins.
   2458..3003    -  rep_origin     p15A ori: Plasmids containing the medium-copy-number p15A origin of replication can be propagated in E. coli cells that contain a second plasmid with the ColE1 origin.
>Addgene plasmid #47843 | pFAB3881 | depositor full sequence | sequence record 68376 | Full Sequence
TCAGATAAAATATTTCTAGATTTCAGTGCAATTTATCTCTTCAAATGTAGCACCTGAAGTCAGCCCCATA
CGATATAAGTTGTTACTAGTGCTTGGATTCTCACCAATAAAAAACGCCCGGCGGCAACCGAGCGTTCTGA
ACAAATCCAGATGGAGTTCTGAGGTCATTACTGGATCTATCAACAGGAGTCCAAGCGAGCTCTCGAACCC
CAGAGTCCCGCTCAGAAGAACTCGTCAAGAAGGCGATAGAAGGCGATGCGCTGCGAATCGGGAGCGGCGA
TACCGTAAAGCACGAGGAAGCGGTCAGCCCATTCGCCGCCAAGCTCTTCAGCAATATCACGGGTAGCCAA
CGCTATGTCCTGATAGCGGTCCGCCACACCCAGCCGGCCACAGTCGATGAATCCAGAAAAGCGGCCATTT
TCCACCATGATATTCGGCAAGCAGGCATCGCCATGGGTCACGACGAGATCCTCGCCGTCGGGCATGCGCG
CCTTGAGCCTGGCGAACAGTTCGGCTGGCGCGAGCCCCTGATGCTCTTCGTCCAGATCATCCTGATCGAC
AAGACCGGCTTCCATCCGAGTACGTGCTCGCTCGATGCGATGTTTCGCTTGGTGGTCGAATGGGCAGGTA
GCCGGATCAAGCGTATGCAGCCGCCGCATTGCATCAGCCATGATGGATACTTTCTCGGCAGGAGCAAGGT
GAGATGACAGGAGATCCTGCCCCGGCACTTCGCCCAATAGCAGCCAGTCCCTTCCCGCTTCAGTGACAAC
GTCGAGCACAGCTGCGCAAGGAACGCCCGTCGTGGCCAGCCACGATAGCCGCGCTGCCTCGTCCTGCAGT
TCATTCAGGGCACCGGACAGGTCGGTCTTGACAAAAAGAACCGGGCGCCCCTGCGCTGACAGCCGGAACA
CGGCGGCATCAGAGCAGCCGATTGTCTGTTGTGCCCAGTCATAGCCGAATAGCCTCTCCACCCAAGCGGC
CGGAGAACCTGCGTGCAATCCATCTTGTTCAATCATGCGAAACGATCCTCATCCTGTCTCTTGATCAGAT
CATGATCCCCTGCGCCATCAGATCCTTGGCGGCAAGAAAGCCATCCAGTTTACTTTGCAGGGCTTCCCAA
CCTTACCAGAGGGCGCCCCAGCTGGCAATTCCGACGTCGAATTCAAAAGATCTTAAGTAAGTAAGAGTAT
ACGTATATCGGCTAATAACGTATTAAGGCGCTTCGGCGCCTTTTTTTATGGGGGTATTTTCATCCCAATC
CACACGTCCAACGCACAGCAAACACCACGTCGACCCTATCAGCTGCGTGCTTTCTATGAGTCGTTGCTGC
ATAACTTGACAATTAATCATCCGGCTCGTAGGGTTTGTGGAGGGCCCAAGTTCACTTAAAAAGGAGATCA
ACAATGAAAGCAATTTTCGTACTGAAACATCTTAATCATGCACAGGAGACTTTCTAATGGCGAGTAGCGA
AGACGTTATCAAAGAGTTCATGCGTTTCAAAGTTCGTATGGAAGGTTCCGTTAACGGTCACGAGTTCGAA
ATCGAAGGTGAAGGTGAAGGTCGTCCGTACGAAGGTACCCAGACCGCTAAACTGAAAGTTACCAAAGGTG
GTCCGCTGCCGTTCGCTTGGGACATCCTGTCCCCGCAGTTCCAGTACGGTTCCAAAGCTTACGTTAAACA
CCCGGCTGACATCCCGGACTACCTGAAACTGTCCTTCCCGGAAGGTTTCAAATGGGAACGTGTTATGAAC
TTCGAAGACGGTGGTGTTGTTACCGTTACCCAGGACTCCTCCCTGCAAGACGGTGAGTTCATCTACAAAG
TTAAACTGCGTGGTACCAACTTCCCGTCCGACGGTCCGGTTATGCAGAAAAAAACCATGGGTTGGGAAGC
TTCCACCGAACGTATGTACCCGGAAGACGGTGCTCTGAAAGGTGAAATCAAAATGCGTCTGAAACTGAAA
GACGGTGGTCACTACGACGCTGAAGTTAAAACCACCTACATGGCTAAAAAACCGGTTCAGCTGCCGGGTG
CTTACAAAACCGACATCAAACTGGACATCACCTCCCACAACGAAGACTACACCATCGTTGAACAGTACGA
ACGTGCTGAAGGTCGTCACTCCACCGGTGCTTAAGGATCGGTTGTCGAGTAAGGATCTCCAGGCATCAAA
TAAAACGAAAGGCTCAGTCGAAAGACTGGGCCTTTCGTTTTATCTGTTGTTTGTCGGTGAACGCTCTCTA
CTAGAGTCACACTGGCTCACCTTCGGGTGGGCCTTTCTGCGTTTATAGGATCCTAACTCGAGCCTAGGGA
TATATTCCGCTTCCTCGCTCACTGACTCGCTACGCTCGGTCGTTCGACTGCGGCGAGCGGAAATGGCTTA
CGAACGGGGCGGAGATTTCCTGGAAGATGCCAGGAAGATACTTAACAGGGAAGTGAGAGGGCCGCGGCAA
AGCCGTTTTTCCATAGGCTCCGCCCCCCTGACAAGCATCACGAAATCTGACGCTCAAATCAGTGGTGGCG
AAACCCGACAGGACTATAAAGATACCAGGCGTTTCCCCCTGGCGGCTCCCTCGTGCGCTCTCCTGTTCCT
GCCTTTCGGTTTACCGGTGTCATTCCGCTGTTATGGCCGCGTTTGTCTCATTCCACGCCTGACACTCAGT
TCCGGGTAGGCAGTTCGCTCCAAGCTGGACTGTATGCACGAACCCCCCGTTCAGTCCGACCGCTGCGCCT
TATCCGGTAACTATCGTCTTGAGTCCAACCCGGAAAGACATGCAAAAGCACCACTGGCAGCAGCCACTGG
TAATTGATTTAGAGGAGTTAGTCTTGAAGTCATGCGCCGGTTAAGGCTAAACTGAAAGGACAAGTTTTGG
TGACTGCGCTCCTCCAAGCCAGTTACCTCGGTTCAAAGAGTTGGTAGCTCAGAGAACCTTCGAAAAACCG
CCCTGCAAGGCGGTTTTTTCGTTTTCAGAGCAAGAGATTACGCGCAGACCAAAACGATCTCAAGAAGATC
ATCTTATTAA
