>Addgene plasmid #47843 | pFAB3881 | addgene partial sequence | sequence record 69727 | Neo-R 5'-GCCCAGTCATAGCCGAATAG-3'
CTGCGTGCAATCCATCTTGTTCAATCATGCGAAACGATCCTCATCCTGTCTCTTGATCAGATCATGATCC
CCTGCGCCATCAGATCCTTGGCGGCAAGAAAGCCATCCAGTTTACTTTGCAGGGCTTCCCAACCTTACCA
GAGGGCGCCCCAGCTGGCAATTCCGACGTCGAATTCAAAAGATCTTAAGTAAGTAAGAGTATACGTATAT
CGGCTAATAACGTATTAAGGCGCTTCGGCGCCTTTTTTTATGGGGGTATTTTCATCCCAATCCACACGTC
CAACGCACAGCAAACACCACGTCGACCCTATCAGCTGCGTGCTTTCTATGAGTCGTTGCTGCATAACTTG
ACAATTAATCATCCGGCTCGTAGGGTTTGTGGAGGGCCCAAGTTCACTTAAAAAGGAGATCAACAATGAA
AGCAATTTTCGTACTGAAACATCTTAATCATGCACAGGAGACTTTCTAATGGCGAGTAGCGAAGACGTTA
TCAAAGAGTTCATGCGTTTCAAAGTTCGTATGGAAGGTTCCGTTAACGGTCACGAGTTCGAAATCGAAGG
TGAAGGTGAAGGTCGTCCGTACGAAGGTACCCAGACCGCTAAACTGAAAGTTACCAAAGGTGGTCCGCTG
CCGTTCGCTTGGGACATCCTGTCCCCGCAGTTCCAGTACGGTTCCAAAGCTTACGTTAAACACCCGGCTG
ACATCCCGGACTACCTGAAACTGTCCTTCCCGGAAGGTTTCAAATGGGAACGTGTTATGAACTTCGAAGA
CGGTGGTGTTGTTACCGTTACCCAGGACTCCTCCCTGCAAGACGGTGAGTTCATCTACAAAGTTAAACTG
CGTGGTACCAACTTCCCGTCCGACGGTCCGGTTATGCAGAAAAAAACCATGGGTTGGGAAGCTTCCACCG
AACGTATGTACCCGGAAGACGGTGCTCTGAAAGGTGAAATCAAAATGCGTCTGAAACTGAAAGACGGTGG
TCACTACGACGCTGAAGTTAAAACCACCTACATGGCTA
